Addgene plasmid #59271: pLV-Enh eGFP Reporter-muKC2-IGR2
Purpose: Lentiviral GFP reporter for testing enhancer activity in different cell types. Insert is an enhancer identified in the intergenic region of the keratin type II cluster.
Depositing lab: Benjamin Yu. Depositing organization: University of California, San Diego (UCSD).
Backbone
  Vector backbone: Brachyury-eGFP
  Backbone size w/o insert (bp): 7967
  Total vector size (bp): 9366
  Modifications to backbone: Original vector is Brachyury-eGFP (Kita-Matsuo et al. 2009) with the Brachyury promoter cloned out and replaced with the minimal Hsp68 promoter from the Hsp68-lacZ-Gateway plasmid (Pennacchio et al. 2006)
  Vector type: Lentiviral
Growth in bacteria
  Bacterial resistance: Ampicillin, 100 μg/mL
  Growth temperature: 37°C
  Growth strain: Stbl3
  Copy number: High Copy
Gene/Insert
  Gene/Insert name: Intergenic 10kb upstream krt80 (alt name: mm9 chr15:101209000-101210399)
  Species: M. musculus (mouse)
  Insert size (bp): 1399
  Promoter: Mu Hsp68 minimal promoter
  Cloning method: Gateway Cloning
  Sequencing primers: 5′ TGTATTTGAATGTGCAGAGATACAAG; 3′ CTGTTGCAGGTGATGTGAGC
Terms and licenses: Academic/Nonprofit Terms; Industry Terms: Not Available to Industry
Depositor comments: Please note that the final plasmid sequence is post-Gateway recombination. The plasmid contains attB sites (not attR sites as the map implies).
How to cite: pLV-Enh eGFP Reporter-muKC2-IGR2 was a gift from Benjamin Yu (Addgene plasmid # 59271 ; http://n2t.net/addgene:59271 ; RRID:Addgene_59271)
