[The description below was written by a language model from this plasmid's Addgene catalogue record.]
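Description:
pLV-Enh eGFP Reporter-muKC2-IGR2 is a lentiviral enhancer-reporter plasmid of about 9.4 kb, built to test whether a candidate regulatory sequence can drive transcription in a given cell type. It derives from the Brachyury-eGFP lentiviral vector, in which the original Brachyury promoter was removed and replaced with the mouse Hsp68 minimal promoter. A minimal promoter of this kind has little activity on its own, so eGFP expression depends largely on the enhancer placed next to it, and fluorescence serves as a readout of enhancer activity. The plasmid is maintained in bacteria as a high-copy construct under ampicillin selection, and a recombination-deficient strain is specified, as is common for lentiviral plasmids carrying repeated LTR sequences.

The insert is a 1,399 bp mouse genomic fragment from the intergenic region of the type II keratin cluster, lying roughly 10 kb upstream of Krt80, which was identified as an enhancer. It was introduced by Gateway cloning, and the depositor notes that the final plasmid is the post-recombination product, so the insert is flanked by attB sites rather than the attR sites that the associated map suggests. No feature table is provided with the record, so details of the lentiviral elements, and whether a mammalian selection marker is present, are not stated.

Because it is a lentiviral vector, the reporter cassette can be packaged and integrated into a range of target cells, allowing the keratin cluster enhancer's activity to be compared across cell types. It is one configuration of a general enhancer-testing platform into which other candidate elements can be recombined.
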