>Addgene plasmid #59271 | pLV-Enh eGFP Reporter-muKC2-IGR2 | depositor partial sequence | sequence record 93557 | pLV-Enh eGFP Reporter-muKC2-IGR2 sequence 1134 bps
NNNNNNNNNNNTGATTTTATTTTGACTGATAGTGACCTGTTCGTTGCAACAAATTGATGAGCAATGCTTT
TTTATAATGCCAACTTTGTACAAAAAAGCAGGCTTTTGTATTTGAATGTGCAGAGATACAAGTGTGTCTT
TATGCCCCTGAATAGACATGAAGGTGGGACTGTCTCCACTCACACTTCTGCTTGTGAGTACTTGAGCGTG
TGTGCACTGCTCTTTGCGTGTGCCTGTGTGCATTTGTGTGTGTAGGCTCCTTGGACCCAGGGCTGCTCCC
CTCCCCCCACCAGCATTGCCTCACCCCATGACACAGCCACTAATGACTATTTGCTATTGTCTGTACATGG
TGGCATCACCCGCTCTAATGACAGTCTCCCTGCCTAATGACCTGGCTCCTGCCCCATTATTTGGCAGCCA
TAGGGCCACTGGCCTGGTGGCTAGGGAGATGTTGACGAACTCCACACATTTCCTGCTGGGTGNCTGTGGN
GGGNNGGGGGTAGCACCAATTCCACCCCCTCCCACAGCCCTTAGGGTGCTCGTGTGGGCCAGGATTTCAG
CTGGCAGGTAGCATTCCTGGGCAGAGAGCCCCAGGTGTGGGCTCTGCCTTCTTTCTGGGCAGGGCTGGTT
GTCTGCTGCTGAGCTGATGATATTCTCCGTTGCCCCTCCCAACAAGGTGCCCTGGACCCTAGCAGGCAAT
CTGATCTCCTTCAGTCACCATAGACAGTGCCTGTCAACACGAACTGAGATGTCCCTTCTGAGAAGGCCTC
TCCGAGCCCAAGATGCTCTGGTCTGGGGCAGCCTCTGATGAGCAAGGGAGTGTGGAACTACCAGGGAGTT
CTCGAGGCCCTGGGCAAGTTCCCTTGTAAGAAGGCCACTACCCTNNCTCATCATATCTTTGTTATGACTG
AAACATTATGTTAAAATGGCCTCTGGATTCTGAANNAGGAAGCAAGANGGTTCCTGTTCTTGCTTGCTGC
CCCTTCAGTGAACTTATAGCTTCTTCTTATTTGTATCCTCATGGCTTGGAACCAATNNNTCTNTTTATAC
NCTTCTTACNGTTTGCCTCNCCATTTGAAATTTACTCGGTNGGGCAAGGACCCANAACNATNCCTNCNNN
TCATANANANTCNN
