>Addgene plasmid #59271 | pLV-Enh eGFP Reporter-muKC2-IGR2 | addgene partial sequence | sequence record 95761 | pRRL5primeMCS-F 5'-tgaacggatctcgacggtat-3'
GGGGGGTACAGTGCAGGGGAAAGAATAGTAGACATAATAGCAACAGACATACAAACTAAAGAATTACAAA
AACAAATTACAAAAATTCAAAATTTTATCGATCACGAGACTAGCCTCGAGAAGCTTGATATCGAATTCCA
TCACAAGTTTGTACAAAAAAGCAGGCTTTTGTATTTGAATGTGCAGAGATACAAGTGTGTCTTTATGCCC
CTGAATAGACATGAAGGTGGGACTGTCTCCACTCACACTTCTGCTTGTGAGTACTTGAGCGTGTGTGCAC
TGCTCTTTGCGTGTGCCTGTGTGCATTTGTGTGTGTAGGCTCCTTGGACCCAGGGCTGCTCCCCTCCCCC
CACCAGCATTGCCTCACCCCATGACACAGCCACTAATGACTATTTGCTATTGTCTGTACATGGTGGCATC
ACCCGCTCTAATGACAGTCTCCCTGCCTAATGACCTGGCTCCTGCCCCATTATTTGGCAGCCATAGGGCC
ACTGGCCTGGTGGCTAGGGAGATGTTGACGAACTCCACACATTTCCTGCTGGGTGTCTGTGGGGGTGGGG
GTAGCACCAATTCCACCCCCTCCCACAAGCCCTTAGGGTGCTCGTGTGGGCCAGGA
