>Addgene plasmid #59271 | pLV-Enh eGFP Reporter-muKC2-IGR2 | addgene partial sequence | sequence record 95762 | EGFP-N 5'-CGTCGCCGTCCAGCTCGACCAG-3'
GCTCACCATGGTGGCGACCGGTGCGCTCCGCGGCGTGGATGCTCCGGGGAAAGTTGCGCTCCGCGGCAGG
GATGCTCCTGGGAAGGTTGCGCTCCGCGGCAGGGATGCTCTGGGGAAGGCTGGTCCTGGCCGAGGATCGG
GAACGCGCCGCTCGCTCTGCTTCTCTTGTCTTCGCTTGTCTCTGGATGGAACCAGATTTGGTTCTGAGTA
GCTGTCAGCGTCTGGTGACCTGCTCGCCGCCCTGCGCCTTTAAGGAGTCTTCACCGGCCCCGCCCACTCT
CCGCTGGGCCAATCAGCGAGCCGGAGGAGGCCTTGGGGCCAGGAATCTTCCAGCAGTTTCGCGTCTGGTG
GAGCTTCCCCGCCTCCCTTGAGTAATCGGAGTTGTGGGTTCCGCCCTTGTCCAGAACTCTCCAGAGGTTT
CTGGGGTTCACTGGAGAGTACGGATTCCTGAGGGGGAGGGTGTGGGGAAGTGCTGGTGCTACTAGTGACA
CTGTTGCTATGGCGACGCATTACTAAGGCCTGTGTGGAATGGACAAGAAAGATCACCTCTAGCTCGGTGT
TGTGTACAG
